Addgene plasmid #171727: E1_pENTR_L1-L4_NI_G1397-DddtoxA-N
Purpose: ptpTALECD vector assembly, Entry clone 1 with attL1 and L4
Depositing lab: Shin-ichi Arimura. Depositing organization: University of Tokyo, Graduate School of Agricultural and Life Sciences. Publication: Targeted base editing in the plastid genome of Arabidopsis thaliana. Nakazato I, Okuno M, Yamamoto H, Tamura Y, Itoh T, Shikanai T, Takanashi H, Tsutsumi N, Arimura SI. Nat Plants. 2021 Jul;7(7):906-913. doi: 10.1038/s41477-021-00954-6. Epub 2021 Jul 1. PubMed 34211131.
Backbone
  Vector backbone: PINII
  Vector type: Multisite Gateway entry vector
Growth in bacteria
  Bacterial resistance: Kanamycin, 50 μg/mL
  Growth temperature: 37°C
  Growth strain: DH5alpha
  Copy number: High Copy
Gene/Insert
  Gene/Insert name: C- and N-termini of TALEN, half of cytidine deaminase domain of dddA of Burkholderia cenocepacia, uracil glycosylase inhibitor
  Species: Synthetic
  Cloning method: Ligation Independent Cloning
Terms and licenses: Academic/Nonprofit Terms; Industry Terms: Not Available to Industry
Depositor comments: Multisite Gateway entry vector to express one hand of pTALECD-UGI. Use th Platinum Gate TALEN Kit (Kit # 1000000046 ) for assembling of TALE repeats, in which use this plasmid in the last step.
How to cite: E1_pENTR_L1-L4_NI_G1397-DddtoxA-N was a gift from Shin-ichi Arimura (Addgene plasmid # 171727 ; http://n2t.net/addgene:171727 ; RRID:Addgene_171727)
