[The description below was written by a language model from this plasmid's Addgene catalogue record and pLannotate feature annotations shown in this document.]
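Description:
E1_pENTR_L1-L4_NI_G1397-DddtoxA-N is a 4.2 kb MultiSite Gateway entry clone used as an intermediate in assembling ptpTALECD vectors, the TALE-based cytidine deaminases developed for targeted base editing of the plastid genome in Arabidopsis thaliana. It is maintained in E. coli at high copy from a ColE1/pUC-type origin and selected with kanamycin (KanR, aminoglycoside phosphotransferase). rrnB T1 and T2 terminators lie upstream of the Gateway cassette, as is usual for pENTR-type backbones. The catalogue lists the backbone as "PINII".

The payload lies between attL1 and attL4, so an LR reaction transfers it into the first position of a multi-fragment destination vector. Directly after attL1 there is a short HA-tag fragment and a TALE N-terminal region (annotated by homology to AvrXa10). This is followed by a stuffer containing a lacZα fragment with the lac promoter, lac operator and CAP site, plus T7/T3 promoters and MCS remnants. The stuffer occupies the position where the DNA-binding repeat array is inserted. According to the depositor, this plasmid serves as the final-step receiving vector when TALE repeats are assembled with the Platinum Gate TALEN Kit. "NI" in the name probably denotes the built-in last repeat, though the record does not explain it.

Downstream of the stuffer are the TALE C-terminal region (AvrBs3 homology), one half of the split double-stranded-DNA cytidine deaminase domain of Burkholderia cenocepacia DddA (the N-terminal half of a split at G1397, judging from the name), and the phage PBS2 uracil glycosylase inhibitor UGI, which blocks excision of the uracil produced by deamination. The clone thus encodes one "hand" of a pair, and deaminase activity requires the partner carrying the complementary DddA half. No plant promoter or plastid transit peptide is annotated within the att-flanked region, so these are presumably provided by other entry clones or the destination vector.
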