Features (pLannotate 1.2.2; 22 found; start..end, strand, type, name):
    551..643     +  CDS            lacI (fragment): lac repressor; lacI; The lac repressor binds to the lac operator to inhibit transcription in E. coli. This inhibition can be relieved by adding lactose or isopropyl-β-D-thiogalactopyranoside (IPTG).
    698..725     -  terminator     rrnB T2 terminator: transcription terminator T2 from the E. coli rrnB gene
    857..900     +  terminator     rrnB T1 terminator: Escherichia coli rrnB; transcription terminator T1 from the E. coli rrnB gene
    947..983     -  CDS            lacZα (fragment): LacZα fragment of β-galactosidase; lacZ fragment
    999..1098    +  protein_bind   attL1: mutant version of attL; recombination site for the Gateway® LR reaction LR Clonase™
   1101..1127    +  CDS            3xHA (fragment): three tandem HA epitope tags
   1137..1547    +  CDS            avrXa10 (fragment): AVX10_XANOO - Experimental evidence at protein level: Swiss-Prot protein existence level 1. Avirulence protein. Induces the hypersensitive response (HR)in rice plants carrying the resistance gene Xa10. Activity depends on the presence of the core repeat domains; replacement with repeat domains from other proteins (AvrBs3 of X.euvesicatoria (AC P14727) or AvrXa7 of this organism) does not elicit the HR. Probably acts as a transcription factor in its host plant (rice) to induce plant resistance or disease. From Xanthomonas oryzae pv. oryzae.
   1549..1567    -  rep_origin     f1 ori (fragment): f1 bacteriophage origin of replication; arrow indicates direction of (+) strand synthesis
   1572..1727    -  CDS            lacZα (fragment): LacZα fragment of β-galactosidase; lacZ fragment
   1735..1753    +  promoter       T7 promoter: promoter for bacteriophage T7 RNA polymerase
   1762..1785    -  misc_feature   MCS (fragment): pBluescript multiple cloning site
   1801..1819    -  promoter       T3 promoter: promoter for bacteriophage T3 RNA polymerase
   1864..1880    -  protein_bind   lac operator: The lac repressor binds to the lac operator to inhibit transcription in E. coli. This inhibition can be relieved by adding lactose or isopropyl-β-D-thiogalactopyranoside (IPTG). lac repressor encoded by lacI
   1888..1918    -  promoter       lac promoter: promoter for the E. coli lac operon
   1933..1954    -  protein_bind   CAP binding site: CAP binding activates transcription in the presence of cAMP. E. coli catabolite activator protein
   2053..2172    +  CDS            avrBs3 (fragment): AVRB3_XANEU - Experimental evidence at protein level: Swiss-Prot protein existence level 1. Avirulence protein. Acts as a transcription factor in C.annuum plants. In susceptible plants lacking the Bs3 resistance gene induces expression of a number of genes, including genes homologous to a family of auxin-induced genes, alpha-expansin genes, pectate lyase, anthocyanidin glucoside rhamnosyl transferase and at least one transcription factor, UPA20. Their expression leads to plant hypertrophy in mesophyll cells, probably mainly mediated by UPA20 (PubMed:17962565). In resistant plants induces the h
   2173..2508    +  CDS            dddA (fragment): DDDA_BURC1 - Experimental evidence at protein level: Swiss-Prot protein existence level 1. Toxic component of a toxin-immunity protein module, which functions as a cellular contact-dependent growth inhibition (CDI) system. CDI modules allow bacteria to communicate with and inhibit the growth of closely related neighboring bacteria in a contact-dependent fashion. Bacteria that have this module inhibit or kill bacteria without it, giving them a growth advantage. Probably specifically inhibited by cognate immunity protein DddI (Probable). The C-terminal 163 residue fragment has double-stranded DN
   2518..2766    +  CDS            UGI: UNGI_BPPB2 - Experimental evidence at protein level: Swiss-Prot protein existence level 1. This protein binds specifically and reversibly to the host uracil-DNA glycosylase, preventing removal of uracil residues from PBS2 DNA by the host uracil-excision repair system. From Bacillus phage PBS2 (Bacteriophage PBS2).
   2795..2890    -  protein_bind   attL4: mutant version of attL; recombination site for the Gateway® LR reaction LR Clonase™
   2916..2934    -  promoter       T7 promoter: promoter for bacteriophage T7 RNA polymerase
   3068..3877    +  CDS            KanR: aminoglycoside phosphotransferase; aph(3')-Ia; confers resistance to kanamycin in bacteria or G418 (Geneticin®) in eukaryotes
   4024..368     +  rep_origin     ori (across the origin): high-copy-number ColE1/pMB1/pBR322/pUC origin of replication
>Addgene plasmid #171727 | E1_pENTR_L1-L4_NI_G1397-DddtoxA-N | addgene full sequence | sequence record 338618 | Addgene NGS Result
TCCTGTTACCAGTGGCTGCTGCCAGTGGCGATAAGTCGTGTCTTACCGGGTTGGACTCAAGACGATAGTT
ACCGGATAAGGCGCAGCGGTCGGGCTGAACGGGGGGTTCGTGCACACAGCCCAGCTTGGAGCGAACGACC
TACACCGAACTGAGATACCTACAGCGTGAGCTATGAGAAAGCGCCACGCTTCCCGAAGGGAGAAAGGCGG
ACAGGTATCCGGTAAGCGGCATGGTCGGAACAGGAGAGCGCACGAGGGAGCTTCCAGGGGGAAACGCCTG
GTATCTTTATAGTCCTGTCGGGTTTCGCCACCTCTGACTTGAGCGTCGATTTTTGTGATGCTCGTCAGGG
GGGCGGAGCCTATGGAAAAACGCCAGCAACGCGGCCTTTTTACGGTTCCTGGCCTTTTGCTGGCCTTTTG
CTCACATGTTCTTTCCTGCGTTATCCCCCGATTCTGTGGATAACCGTATTACCGCCTTTGAGTGAGCTGA
TACCGCTCGCCGCAGCCGAACGACCGAGCGCAGCGAGTCAGTGAGCGAGGAAGCGGAAGAGCGCCCAATA
CGCAAACCGCCTCTCCCCGCGCGTTGGCCGATTCATTAATGCAGCTGGCACGACAGGTTTCCCGACTGGA
AAGCGGGCAGTGAGCGCAACGCAATTAATACGCGTACCGCTAGCCAGGAAGAGTTTGTAGAAACGCAAAA
AGGCCATCCGTCAGGATGGCCTTCTGCTTAGTTTGATGCCTGGCAGTTTATGGCGGGCGTCCTGCCCGCC
ACCCTCCGGGCCGTTGCTTCACAACGTTCAAATCCGCTCCCGGCGGATTTGTCCTACTCAGGAGAGCGTT
CACCGACAAACAACAGATAAAACGAAAGGCCCAGTCTTCCGACTGAGCCTTTCGTTTTATTTGATGCCTG
GCAGTTCCCTACTCTCGCGTTAACGCTAGCATGGATGTTTTCCCAGTCACGACGTTGTAAAACGACGGCC
AGTCTTAAGCTCGGGCCCCAAATAATGATTTTATTTTGACTGATAGTGACCTGTTCGTTGCAACAAATTG
ATGAGCAATGCTTTTTTATAATGCCAACTTTGTACAAAAAAGCAGGCTTTTACCCATACGATGTTCCAGA
TTACGCTGATATCGCCGATCTACGCACGCTCGGCTACAGCCAGCAGCAACAGGAGAAGATCAAACCGAAG
GTTCGTTCGACAGTGGCGCAGCACCACGAGGCACTGGTCGGCCACGGGTTTACACACGCGCACATCGTTG
CGTTAAGCCAACACCCGGCAGCGTTAGGGACCGTCGCTGTCAAGTATCAGGACATGATCGCAGCGTTGCC
AGAGGCGACACACGAAGCGATCGTTGGCGTCGGCAAACAGTGGTCCGGCGCACGCGCTCTGGAGGCCTTG
CTCACGGTGGCGGGAGAGTTGAGAGGTCCACCGTTACAGTTGGACACAGGCCAACTTCTCAAGATTGCAA
AACGTGGCGGCGTGACCGCAGTGGAGGCAGTGCATGCATGGCGCAATGCACTGACGGGTGCCCCGCTCAA
GGAGACGGGCGCCGCTACAGGGCGCGTCCCATTCGCCATTCAGGCTGCGCAACTGTTGGGAAGGGCGATC
GGTGCGGGCCTCTTCGCTATTACGCCAGCTGGCGAAAGGGGGATGTGCTGCAAGGCGATTAAGTTGGGTA
ACGCCAGGGTTTTCCCAGTCACGACGTTGTAAAACGACGGCCAGTGAGCGCGCGTAATACGACTCACTAT
AGGGCGAATTGGGTACCGGGCCCCCCCTCGAGGTCCTCCAGCTTTTGTTCCCTTTAGTGAGGGTTAATTG
CGCGCTTGGCGTAATCATGGTCATAGCTGTTTCCTGTGTGAAATTGTTATCCGCTCACAATTCCACACAA
CATACGAGCCGGAAGCATAAAGTGTAAAGCCTGGGGTGCCTAATGAGTGAGCTAACTCACATTAATTGCG
TTGCGCTCACTGCCCGCTTTCCACCGGTCGTCTCCACCCCTGAGCAGGTAGTGGCTATTGCATCCAACAT
AGGGGGCAGACCCGCACTGGAGTCAATTGTTGCCCAGTTATCTCGCCCTGATCCGGCGTTGGCCGCGTTG
ACCAACGACCACCTCGTCGCCTTGGCCTGCCTCGGCGGGCGTCCTGCGCTGGATGCAGTGAAAAAGGGAT
TGGGGGGGTCTGGATCGTATGCTTTAGGACCGTATCAGATCTCAGCTCCACAATTGCCTGCATATAACGG
ACAAACTGTTGGGACCTTTTACTACGTTAACGATGCTGGTGGATTGGAGTCCAAAGTGTTCTCTTCTGGT
GGCCCAACTCCATATCCCAATTATGCGAATGCAGGCCATGTTGAAGGTCAATCAGCCCTATTCATGAGAG
ATAACGGAATAAGTGAAGGACTGGTGTTTCACAACAATCCAGAAGGTACTTGTGGATTTTGCGTAAACAT
GACTGAGACACTTCTCCCAGAAAATGCCAAGATGACAGTTGTACCTCCTGAAGGTTCTGGTGGATCGACA
AACCTTTCAGACATTATCGAGAAAGAGACAGGCAAACAGCTAGTGATTCAAGAGTCCATTCTCATGCTTC
CCGAAGAAGTTGAGGAAGTCATTGGGAATAAGCCGGAAAGTGACATACTCGTTCATACGGCTTACGATGA
GAGCACGGATGAGAATGTCATGTTGCTTACCAGTGATGCACCTGAATACAAACCTTGGGCTTTAGTCATC
CAGGACAGCAATGGTGAGAACAAGATCAAGATGCTGTGATAACTCGAGCGATCCTCTAGACACCCAACTT
TTCTATACAAAGTTGGCATTATAAGAAAGCATTGCTTATCAATTTGTTGCAACGAACAGGTCACTATCAG
TCAAAATAAAATCATTATTTGCCATCCAGCTGCAGGGCGGCCGCCCCTATAGTGAGTCGTATTACATGGT
CATAGCTGTTTCCTGGCAGCTCTGGCCCGTGTCTCAAAATCTCTGATGTTACATTGCACAAGATAAAAAT
ATATCATCATGAACAATAAAACTGTCTGCTTACATAAACAGTAATACAAGGGGTGTTATGAGCCATATTC
AACGGGAAACGTCGAGGCCGCGATTAAATTCCAACATGGATGCTGATTTATATGGGTATAAATGGGCTCG
CGATAATGTCGGGCAATCAGGTGCGACAATCTATCGCTTGTATGGGAAGCCCGATGCGCCAGAGTTGTTT
CTGAAACATGGCAAAGGTAGCGTTGCCAATGATGTTACAGATGAGATGGTCAGACTAAACTGGCTGACGG
AATTTATGCCTCTTCCGACCATCAAGCATTTTATCCGTACTCCTGATGATGCATGGTTACTCACCACTGC
GATCCCCGGAAAAACAGCATTCCAGGTATTAGAAGAATATCCTGATTCAGGTGAAAATATTGTTGATGCG
CTGGCAGTGTTCCTGCGCCGGTTGCATTCGATTCCTGTTTGTAATTGTCCTTTTAACAGCGATCGCGTAT
TTCGCCTTGCTCAGGCGCAATCACGAATGAATAACGGTTTGGTTGATGCGAGTGATTTTGATGACGAGCG
TAATGGCTGGCCTGTTGAACAAGTCTGGAAAGAAATGCATAAACTTTTGCCATTCTCACCGGATTCAGTC
GTCACTCATGGTGATTTCTCACTTGATAACCTTATTTTTGACGAGGGGAAATTAATAGGTTGTATTGATG
TTGGACGAGTCGGAATCGCAGACCGATACCAGGATCTTGCCATCCTATGGAACTGCCTCGGTGAGTTTTC
TCCTTCATTACAGAAACGGCTTTTTCAAAAATATGGTATTGATAATCCTGATATGAATAAATTGCAGTTT
CATTTGATGCTCGATGAGTTTTTCTAATCAGAATTGGTTAATTGGTTGTAACACTGGCAGAGCATTACGC
TGACTTGACGGGACGGCGCAAGCTCATGACCAAAATCCCTTAACGTGAGTTACGCGTCGTTCCACTGAGC
GTCAGACCCCGTAGAAAAGATCAAAGGATCTTCTTGAGATCCTTTTTTTCTGCGCGTAATCTGCTGCTTG
CAAACAAAAAAACCACCGCTACCAGCGGTGGTTTGTTTGCCGGATCAAGAGCTACCAACTCTTTTTCCGA
AGGTAACTGGCTTCAGCAGAGCGCAGATACCAAATACTGTTCTTCTAGTGTAGCCGTAGTTAGGCCACCA
CTTCAAGAACTCTGTAGCACCGCCTACATACCTCGCTCTGCTAA
